Addgene plasmid #83774: pBS7
Purpose: Useful for tagging yeast proteins with C-terminal Venus tag; G418 selection
Depositing lab: Eric Muller. Depositing organization: University of Washington. Publication: Fluorescence resonance energy transfer using color variants of green fluorescent protein. Hailey DW, Davis TN, Muller EG. Methods Enzymol. 2002;351:34-49. PubMed 12073355.
Backbone
  Vector backbone: pDH6
  Backbone manufacturer: Muller Lab, Addgene plasmid 83777
  Vector type: Yeast Expression
  Selectable markers: Neomycin (select with G418)
Growth in bacteria
  Bacterial resistance: Ampicillin, 100 μg/mL
  Growth temperature: 37°C
  Growth strain: DH5alpha
  Copy number: Unknown
Gene/Insert
  Gene/Insert name: Venus
  Mutation: F46L, F64L, S65G, V68L, Q69M, S72A, Q80R, M153T, V163A, S175G, T203Y *Q80R is believed to be a neutral mutation.
  Cloning method: Unknown
  Sequencing primers: 5′ SP6
Terms and licenses: Academic/Nonprofit Terms; Industry Terms: Not Available to Industry
Depositor comments: For more information, see http://yeastrc.org/yeastrc/pages/plasmids_protocols.html Plasmid pBS7 is built from pDH6 except YFP has been mutated to the Venus variant. Those mutations are described in "A variant of yellow fluorescent protein with fast and efficient maturation for cell-biological applications" by Nagai, Ibata, Park, Kubota, Mikoshiba and Miyawaki in Nat Biotechnol 2002 Jan;20(1):87-90. In addition we have included Q69M, a mutation briefly mentioned in the Nagai et al. paper as potentially beneficial, although not necessary for the enhanced maturation.
How to cite: pBS7 was a gift from Eric Muller (Addgene plasmid # 83774 ; http://n2t.net/addgene:83774 ; RRID:Addgene_83774)
