[The description below was written by a language model from this plasmid's Addgene catalogue record and pLannotate feature annotations shown in this document.]
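Description:
pBS7 is a 4,882 bp yeast tagging plasmid derived from pDH6, in which the original YFP coding sequence has been mutated to the Venus variant. It is catalogued as a yeast expression vector, but the feature table shows no yeast origin of replication, centromere or promoter upstream of the fluorescent protein. This fits its stated purpose as a source of a cassette for adding a C-terminal Venus tag to yeast proteins rather than as a self-replicating expression plasmid. In E. coli it is propagated through a high-copy ColE1/pUC-type origin and selected with ampicillin via the β-lactamase gene and its native promoter. Short fragments annotated as lacI, rop and bom are backbone remnants and are not expected to be functional.

The payload is a promoterless Venus open reading frame followed by the S. cerevisiae ADH1 transcription terminator and then the kanMX marker, which confers G418 resistance in yeast. When the Venus coding sequence is joined in frame to the 3′ end of a target gene, the fusion is presumably expressed from that gene's own promoter and terminated by the ADH1 element, while kanMX allows selection of cells carrying the cassette. The Venus version here carries F46L, F64L, S65G, V68L, Q69M, S72A, Q80R, M153T, V163A, S175G and T203Y. The depositor added Q69M as a potentially beneficial change that is not needed for the enhanced maturation of Venus, and regards Q80R as neutral. SP6 and T7 promoters flank the cassette region, with SP6 serving as the recorded sequencing primer site. The associated work concerns fluorescence resonance energy transfer with GFP colour variants, suggesting use in localisation and FRET studies of tagged yeast proteins.
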