Features (pLannotate 1.2.2; 11 found; start..end, strand, type, name):
     63..773     +  CDS            mVenus-Q69M: mVenus-Q69M is a basic (constitutively fluorescent) yellow fluorescent protein published in 2010, derived from Aequorea victoria. It is reported to be a very rapidly-maturing monomer.
    797..984     +  terminator     ADH1 terminator: S. cerevisiae ADH1; transcription terminator for the S. cerevisiae alcohol dehydrogenase 1 (ADH1) gene
   1059..2415    +  gene           kanMX: yeast selectable marker conferring kanamycin resistance (Wach et al., 1994)
   2520..2538    -  promoter       T7 promoter: promoter for bacteriophage T7 RNA polymerase
   2560..2613    -  CDS            lacI (fragment): lac repressor; lacI; The lac repressor binds to the lac operator to inhibit transcription in E. coli. This inhibition can be relieved by adding lactose or isopropyl-β-D-thiogalactopyranoside (IPTG).
   2796..3384    -  rep_origin     ori: high-copy-number ColE1/pMB1/pBR322/pUC origin of replication
   3555..4415    -  CDS            AmpR: β-lactamase; bla; confers resistance to ampicillin, carbenicillin, and related antibiotics
   4416..4520    -  promoter       AmpR promoter: bla
   4615..4650    +  CDS            rop (fragment): Rop protein, which maintains plasmids at low copy number; rop
   4752..4803    +  misc_feature   bom (fragment): basis of mobility region from pBR322
   4866..2       +  promoter       SP6 promoter (across the origin): promoter for bacteriophage SP6 RNA polymerase
>Addgene plasmid #83774 | pBS7 | depositor full sequence | sequence record 159984 | pBS7 sequence 4882 bps
GAACGCGGCCGCCAGCTGAAGCTTCGTACGCTGCAGGTCGACGGATCCCCGGGTTAATTAACAGTAAAGG
AGAAGAACTTTTCACTGGAGTTGTCCCAATTCTTGTTGAATTAGATGGTGATGTTAATGGGCACAAATTT
TCTGTCAGTGGAGAGGGTGAAGGTGATGCAACATACGGAAAACTTACCCTTAAATTGATTTGCACTACTG
GAAAACTACCTGTTCCATGGCCAACACTTGTCACTACTTTGGGTTATGGTCTAATGTGCTTTGCTAGATA
CCCAGATCATATGAAACGGCATGACTTTTTCAAGAGTGCCATGCCCGAAGGTTATGTACAGGAAAGAACT
ATATTTTTCAAAGATGACGGGAACTACAAGACACGTGCTGAAGTCAAGTTTGAAGGTGATACCCTTGTTA
ATAGAATCGAGTTAAAAGGTATTGATTTTAAAGAAGATGGAAACATTCTTGGACACAAATTGGAATACAA
CTATAACTCACACAATGTATACATCACTGCAGACAAACAAAAGAATGGAATCAAAGCTAACTTCAAAATT
AGACACAACATTGAAGATGGAGGTGTTCAACTAGCAGACCATTATCAACAAAATACTCCAATTGGCGATG
GCCCTGTCCTTTTACCAGACAACCATTACCTGTCCTATCAATCTGCCCTTTCGAAAGATCCCAACGAAAA
GAGAGACCACATGGTCCTTCTTGAGTTTGTAACAGCTGCTGGGATTACACATGGCATGGATGAACTATAC
AAATAGGGCGCGCCACTTCTAAATAAGCGAATTTCTTATGATTTATGATTTTTATTATTAAATAAGTTAT
AAAAAAAATAAGTGTATACAAATTTTAAAGTGACTCTTAGGTTTTAAAACGAAAATTCTTATTCTTGAGT
AACTCTTTCCTGTAGGTCAGGTTGCTTTCTCAGGTATAGTATGAGGTCGCTCTTATTGACCACACCTCTA
CCGGCAGATCCGCTAGGGATAACAGGGTAATATAGATCTGTTTAGCTTGCCTCGTCCCCGCCGGGTCACC
CGGCCAGCGACATGGAGGCCCAGAATACCCTCCTTGACAGTCTTGACGTGCGCAGCTCAGGGGCATGATG
TGACTGTCGCCCGTACATTTAGCCCATACATCCCCATGTATAATCATTTGCATCCATACATTTTGATGGC
CGCACGGCGCGAAGCAAAAATTACGGCTCCTCGCTGCAGACCTGCGAGCAGGGAAACGCTCCCCTCACAG
ACGCGTTGAATTGTCCCCACGCCGCGCCCCTGTAGAGAAATATAAAAGGTTAGGATTTGCCACTGAGGTT
CTTCTTTCATATACTTCCTTTTAAAATCTTGCTAGGATACAGTTCTCACATCACATCCGAACATAAACAA
CCATGGGTAAGGAAAAGACTCACGTTTCGAGGCCGCGATTAAATTCCAACATGGATGCTGATTTATATGG
GTATAAATGGGCTCGCGATAATGTCGGGCAATCAGGTGCGACAATCTATCGATTGTATGGGAAGCCCGAT
GCGCCAGAGTTGTTTCTGAAACATGGCAAAGGTAGCGTTGCCAATGATGTTACAGATGAGATGGTCAGAC
TAAACTGGCTGACGGAATTTATGCCTCTTCCGACCATCAAGCATTTTATCCGTACTCCTGATGATGCATG
GTTACTCACCACTGCGATCCCCGGCAAAACAGCATTCCAGGTATTAGAAGAATATCCTGATTCAGGTGAA
AATATTGTTGATGCGCTGGCAGTGTTCCTGCGCCGGTTGCATTCGATTCCTGTTTGTAATTGTCCTTTTA
ACAGCGATCGCGTATTTCGTCTCGCTCAGGCGCAATCACGAATGAATAACGGTTTGGTTGATGCGAGTGA
TTTTGATGACGAGCGTAATGGCTGGCCTGTTGAACAAGTCTGGAAAGAAATGCATAAGCTTTTGCCATTC
TCACCGGATTCAGTCGTCACTCATGGTGATTTCTCACTTGATAACCTTATTTTTGACGAGGGGAAATTAA
TAGGTTGTATTGATGTTGGACGAGTCGGAATCGCAGACCGATACCAGGATCTTGCCATCCTATGGAACTG
CCTCGGTGAGTTTTCTCCTTCATTACAGAAACGGCTTTTTCAAAAATATGGTATTGATAATCCTGATATG
AATAAATTGCAGTTTCATTTGATGCTCGATGAGTTTTTCTAATCAGTACTGACAATAAAAAGATTCTTGT
TTTCAAGAACTTGTCATTTGTATAGTTTTTTTATATTGTAGTTGTTCTATTTTAATCAAATGTTAGCGTG
ATTTATATTTTTTTTCGCCTCGACATCATCTGCCCAGATGCGAAGTTAAGTGCGCAGAAAGTAATATCAT
GCGTCAATCGTATGTGAATGCTGGTCGCTATACTGCTGTCGATTCGATACTAACGCCGCCATCCAGTTTA
AACGAGCTCGAATTCATCGATGATATCAGATCCACTAGTGGCCTATGCGGCCGCGGATCTGCCGGTCTCC
CTATAGTGAGTCGTATTAATTTCGATAAGCCAGGTTAACCTGCATTAATGAATCGGCCAACGCGCGGGGA
GAGGCGGTTTGCGTATTGGGCGCTCTTCCGCTTCCTCGCTCACTGACTCGCTGCGCTCGGTCGTTCGGCT
GCGGCGAGCGGTATCAGCTCACTCAAAGGCGGTAATACGGTTATCCACAGAATCAGGGGATAACGCAGGA
AAGAACATGTGAGCAAAAGGCCAGCAAAAGGCCAGGAACCGTAAAAAGGCCGCGTTGCTGGCGTTTTTCC
ATAGGCTCCGCCCCCCTGACGAGCATCACAAAAATCGACGCTCAAGTCAGAGGTGGCGAAACCCGACAGG
ACTATAAAGATACCAGGCGTTTCCCCCTGGAAGCTCCCTCGTGCGCTCTCCTGTTCCGACCCTGCCGCTT
ACCGGATACCTGTCCGCCTTTCTCCCTTCGGGAAGCGTGGCGCTTTCTCAATGCTCACGCTGTAGGTATC
TCAGTTCGGTGTAGGTCGTTCGCTCCAAGCTGGGCTGTGTGCACGAACCCCCCGTTCAGCCCGACCGCTG
CGCCTTATCCGGTAACTATCGTCTTGAGTCCAACCCGGTAAGACACGACTTATCGCCACTGGCAGCAGCC
ACTGGTAACAGGATTAGCAGAGCGAGGTATGTAGGCGGTGCTACAGAGTTCTTGAAGTGGTGGCCTAACT
ACGGCTACACTAGAAGGACAGTATTTGGTATCTGCGCTCTGCTGAAGCCAGTTACCTTCGGAAAAAGAGT
TGGTAGCTCTTGATCCGGCAAACAAACCACCGCTGGTAGCGGTGGTTTTTTTGTTTGCAAGCAGCAGATT
ACGCGCAGAAAAAAAGGATCTCAAGAAGATCCTTTGATCTTTTCTACGGGGTCTGACGCTCAGTGGAACG
AAAACTCACGTTAAGGGATTTTGGTCATGAGATTATCAAAAAGGATCTTCACCTAGATCCTTTTAAATTA
AAAATGAAGTTTTAAATCAATCTAAAGTATATATGAGTAAACTTGGTCTGACAGTTACCAATGCTTAATC
AGTGAGGCACCTATCTCAGCGATCTGTCTATTTCGTTCATCCATAGTTGCCTGACTCCCCGTCGTGTAGA
TAACTACGATACGGGAGGGCTTACCATCTGGCCCCAGTGCTGCAATGATACCGCGAGACCCACGCTCACC
GGCTCCAGATTTATCAGCAATAAACCAGCCAGCCGGAAGGGCCGAGCGCAGAAGTGGTCCTGCAACTTTA
TCCGCCTCCATCCAGTCTATTAATTGTTGCCGGGAAGCTAGAGTAAGTAGTTCGCCAGTTAATAGTTTGC
GCAACGTTGTTGCCATTGCTACAGGCATCGTGGTGTCACGCTCGTCGTTTGGTATGGCTTCATTCAGCTC
CGGTTCCCAACGATCAAGGCGAGTTACATGATCCCCCATGTTGTGCAAAAAAGCGGTTAGCTCCTTCGGT
CCTCCGATCGTTGTCAGAAGTAAGTTGGCCGCAGTGTTATCACTCATGGTTATGGCAGCACTGCATAATT
CTCTTACTGTCATGCCATCCGTAAGATGCTTTTCTGTGACTGGTGAGTACTCAACCAAGTCATTCTGAGA
ATAGTGTATGCGGCGACCGAGTTGCTCTTGCCCGGCGTCAATACGGGATAATACCGCGCCACATAGCAGA
ACTTTAAAAGTGCTCATCATTGGAAAACGTTCTTCGGGGCGAAAACTCTCAAGGATCTTACCGCTGTTGA
GATCCAGTTCGATGTAACCCACTCGTGCACCCAACTGATCTTCAGCATCTTTTACTTTCACCAGCGTTTC
TGGGTGAGCAAAAACAGGAAGGCAAAATGCCGCAAAAAAGGGAATAAGGGCGACACGGAAATGTTGAATA
CTCATACTCTTCCTTTTTCAATATTATTGAAGCATTTATCAGGGTTATTGTCTCATGAGCGGATACATAT
TTGAATGTATTTAGAAAAATAAACAAATAGGGGTTCCGCGCACATTTCCCCGAAAAGTGCCACCTGACGT
CTAAGAAACCATTATTATCATGACATTAACCTATAAAAATAGGCGTATCACGAGGCCCTTTCGTCTCGCG
CGTTTCGGTGATGACGGTGAAAACCTCTGACACATGCAGCTCCCGGAGACGGTCACAGCTTGTCTGTAAG
CGGATGCCGGGAGCAGACAAGCCCGTCAGGGCGCGTCAGCGGGTGTTGGCGGGTGTCGGGGCTGGCTTAA
CTATGCGGCATCAGAGCAGATTGTACTGAGAGTGCACCATATGGACATATTGTCGTTAGAACGCGGCTAC
AATTAATACATAACCTTATGTATCATACACATACGATTTAGGTGACACTATA
