>Addgene plasmid #83774 | pBS7 | addgene partial sequence | sequence record 160981 | Tef-promoter-F 5'-GGATACAGTTCTCACATCAC-3'
AAGACTCACGTTTCGAGGCCGCGATTAAATTCCAACATGGATGCTGATTTATATGGGTATAAATGGGCTC
GCGATAATGTCGGGCAATCAGGTGCGACAATCTATCGATTGTATGGGAAGCCCGATGCGCCAGAGTTGTT
TCTGAAACATGGCAAAGGTAGCGTTGCCAATGATGTTACAGATGAGATGGTCAGACTAAACTGGCTGACG
GAATTTATGCCTCTTCCGACCATCAAGCATTTTATCCGTACTCCTGATGATGCATGGTTACTCACCACTG
CGATCCCCGGCAAAACAGCATTCCAGGTATTAGAAGAATATCCTGATTCAGGTGAAAATATTGTTGATGC
GCTGGCAGTGTTCCTGCGCCGGTTGCATTCGATTCCTGTTTGTAATTGTCCTTTTAACAGCGATCGCGTA
TTTCGTCTCGCTCAGGCGCAATCACGAATGAATAACGGTTTGGTTGATGCGAGTGATTTTGATGACGAGC
GTAATGGCTGGCCTGTTGAACAAGTCTGGAAAGAAATGCATAAGCTTTTGCCATTCTCACCGGATTCAGT
CGTCACTCATGGTGATTTCTCACTTGATAACCTTATTTTTGACGAGGGGAAATTAATAGGTTGTATTGAT
GTTGGACGAGTCGGAATCGCAGACCGATACCAGGATCTTGCCATCCTATGGAACTGCCTCGGTGAGTTTT
CTCCTTCATTACAGAAACGGCTTTTTCAAAAATATGGTATTGATAATCCTGATATGAATAAATTGCAGTT
TCATTTGATGCTCGATGAGTTTTTCTAATCAGTACTGACAATAAAAAGATTCTTGTTTTCAAGAACTTGT
CATTTGTATAGTTTTTTTT
