>Addgene plasmid #83774 | pBS7 | addgene partial sequence | sequence record 160984 | pRS-marker 5'-cggcatcagagcagattgta-3'
TGAATACCGCACAGATGCGTAAGGAGAAAATACCGCATCAGGCGCCATTCGCCATTCAGGCTGCGCAACT
GTTGGGAAGGGCGATCGGTGCGGGCCTCTTCGCTATTACGCCAGCTGGCGAAAGGGGGATGTGCTGCAAG
GCGATTAAGTTGGGTAACGCCAGGGTTTTCCCAGTCACGACGTTGTAAAACGACGGCCAGTGCCAAGCTT
GCATGCCTGCAGGTCGACTCTAGAGGATCCTGAGAACTTCAGGGTGAGTTTGGGGACCCTTGATTGTTCT
TTCTTTTTCGCTATTGTAAAATTCATGTTATATGGAGGGGGCAAAGTTTTCAGGGTGTTGTTTAGAATGG
GAAGATGTCCCTTGTATCACCATGGACCCTCATGATAATTTTGTTTCTTTCACTTTCTACTCTGTTGACA
ACCATTGTCTCCTCTTATTTTCTTTTCATTTTCTGTAACTTTTTCGTTAAACTTTAGCTTGCATTTGTAA
CGAATTTTTAAATTCACTTTTGTTTATTTGTCAGATTGTAAGTACTTTCTCTAATCACTTTTTTTTCAAG
GCAATCAGGGTATATTATATTGTACTTCAGCACAGTTTTAGAGAACAATTGTTATAATTAAATGATAAGG
TAGAATATTTCTGCATATAAATTCTGGCTGGCGTGGAAATATTCTTATTGGTAGAAACAACTACATCCTG
GTCATCATCCTGCCTTTCTCTTTATGGTTACAATGATATACACTGTTTGAGATGAGGATAAAATACTCTG
AGTCCAAACCGGGCCCCTCTGCTAACCATGTTCATGCCTTCTTCTTTTTCCTACAGCTCCTGGGCAACGT
GCTGGTTATTGTGCTGTCTCATCATTTTGGCAAAGAATTCGCGGCCGAA
