>Addgene plasmid #83774 | pBS7 | addgene partial sequence | sequence record 165114 | pRS-marker 5'-cggcatcagagcagattgta-3'
TCGTTAGAACGCGGCTACAATTAATACATAACCTTATGTATCATACACATACGATTTAGGTGACACTATA
GAACGCGGCCGCCAGCTGAAGCTTCGTACGCTGCAGGTCGACGGATCCCCGGGTTAATTAACAGTAAAGG
AGAAGAACTTTTCACTGGAGTTGTCCCAATTCTTGTTGAATTAGATGGTGATGTTAATGGGCACAAATTT
TCTGTCAGTGGAGAGGGTGAAGGTGATGCAACATACGGAAAACTTACCCTTAAATTGATTTGCACTACTG
GAAAACTACCTGTTCCATGGCCAACACTTGTCACTACTTTGGGTTATGGTCTAATGTGCTTTGCTAGATA
CCCAGATCATATGAAACGGCATGACTTTTTCAAGAGTGCCATGCCCGAAGGTTATGTACAGGAAAGAACT
ATATTTTTCAAAGATGACGGGAACTACAAGACACGTGCTGAAGTCAAGTTTGAAGGTGATACCCTTGTTA
ATAGAATCGAGTTAAAAGGTATTGATTTTAAAGAAGATGGAAACATTCTTGGACACAAATTGGAATACAA
CTATAACTCACACAATGTATACATCACTGCAGACAAACAAAAGAATGGAATCAAAGCTAACTTCAAAATT
AGACACAACATTGAAGATGGAGGTGTTCAACTAGCAGACCATTATCAACAAAATACTCCAATTGGCGATG
GCCCTGTCCTTTTACCAGACAACCATTACCTGTCCTATCAATCTGCCCTTTCGAAAGATCCCAACGAAAA
GAGAGACCACATGGTCCTTCTTGAGTTTGTAACAGCTGCTGGGATTACACATGGCATGGATGAACTATAC
AAATAGGGCGCGCCACTTCTAAATAAGCGAATTTCTTATGATTTATGATTTTTATTATTAAATAAGTTAT
AAAAAA
